>Addgene plasmid #58756 | YTC013-A06 | depositor partial sequence | sequence record 90903 | insert
GGCATGGATGAACAAATTATGTCTTGGGCAACTTCCAGACCTGAGGACTGGCACCTGGGAGGTAAATGTG
ATGTCTACTTATGGGGTGCTGGTAGGCATGGACAGCTGGCAGAAGCTGGAAGAAATGTAATGGTACCTGC
AGCAGCTCCCTCATTCTCACAGGCCCAACAGGTCATTTGTGGTCAGAATTGTACCTTTGTCATCCAGGCC
AATGGCACAGTGTTGGCTTGTGGGGAAGGAAGTTATGGCAGATTAGGACAAGGAAATTCAGATGACCTTC
ATGTGCTGACAGTTATTTCAGCCTTACAAGGCTTTGTGGTGACCCAGCTGGTGACTTCCTGTGGTTCTGA
TGGGCACTCTATGGCCCTAACTGAAAGTGGTGAGGTCTTTAGCTGGGGAGATGGTGACTATGGTAAACTT
GGCCATGGGAACAGCGACAGGCAGCGGCGGCCCAGGCAGATCGAGGCCTTACAAGGAGAAGAAGTGGTGC
AGATGTCTTGTGGCTTCAAGCACTCAGCAGTGGTCACTTCAGATGGCAAACTGTTCACCTTTGGGAATGG
TGACTATGGTCGTCTGGGTCTTGGAAATACCTCTAACAAAAAACTTCCAGAGAGAGTGACTGCACTGGAG
GGATATCAGATTGGACAGGTGGCCTGTGGATTAAACCACACTTTGGCAGTGTCAGCAGATGGTTCCATGG
TGTGGGCTTTTGGAGATGGAGACTATGGAAAACTAGGCTTAGGAAATTCCACTGCAAAATCTTCACCTCA
GAAAATTGACGTCCTTTGTGGAATTGGAATAAAAAAGGTTGCTTGTGGAACTCAGTTTTCTGTTGCTTTG
ACCAAAGATGGTCATGTGTATACCTTTGGTCAAGATCGCCTGATAGGCTTGCCAGAGGGGCGTGCTCGCA
ATCACAATCGACCGCAACAAATCCCTGTCCTGGCTGGAGTAATCATAGAAGATGTGGCAGTTGGAGCTGA
ACACACACTTGCTTTGGCATCAAATGGAGATGTGTATGCCTGGGGGAGCAATTCAGAAGGGCAGCTCGGC
TTAGGCCATACCAACCATGTTCGAGAACCAACCCTGGTAACAGGTCTGCAAGGGAAAAATGTTCGGCAGA
TCTCGGCTGGCCGCTGCCACAGTGCTGCATGGACAGCA
