>Addgene plasmid #58756 | YTC013-A06 | addgene partial sequence | sequence record 93138 | T7 5'-TAATACGACTCACTATAGGG-3'
TTCCCTCTAGAAATAATTTTGTTTAACTTTAAGAAGGAGATATACCATGCATCATCATCATCATCACAGC
AGCGGCAGAGAAAACTTGTATTTCCAGGGCGGCATGGATGAACAAATTATGTCTTGGGCAACTTCCAGAC
CTGAGGACTGGCACCTGGGAGGTAAATGTGATGTCTACTTATGGGGTGCTGGTAGGCATGGACAGCTGGC
AGAAGCTGGAAGAAATGTAATGGTACCTGCAGCAGCTCCCTCATTCTCACAGGCCCAACAGGTCATTTGT
GGTCAGAATTGTACCTTTGTCATCCAGGCCAATGGCACAGTGTTGGCTTGTGGGGAAGGAAGTTATGGCA
GATTAGGACAAGGAAATTCAGATGACCTTCATGTGCTGACAGTTATTTCAGCCTTACAAGGCTTTGTGGT
GACCCAGCTGGTGACTTCCTGTGGTTCTGATGGGCACTCTATGGCCCTAACTGAAAGTGGTGAGGTCTTT
AGCTGGGGAGATGGTGACTATGGTAAACTTGGCCATGGGAACAGCGACAGGCAGCGGCGGCCCAGGCAGA
TCGAGGCCTTACAAGGAGAAGAAGTGGTGCAGATGTCTTGTGGCTTCAAGCACTCAGCAGTGGTCACTTC
AGATGGCAAACTGTTCACCTTTGGGAATGGTGACTATGGTCGTCTGGGTCTTGGAAATACCTCTAACAAA
AAACTTCCAGAGAGAGTGACTGCACTGGAGGGATATCAGATTGGACAGGTGGCCTGTGGATTAAACCACA
CTTTGGCAGTGTCAGCAGATGGTTCCATGGTGTGGGCTTTTGGAGATGGAGACTATGGAAAACTAGGCTT
AGGAAATTCCACTGCAAAATCTTCACCTCAGAAAATTGACGTCCTTT
