>Addgene plasmid #58756 | YTC013-A06 | addgene partial sequence | sequence record 93139 | T7term 5'-GCTAGTTATTGCTCAGCGG-3'
CTTTCGGGCTTTGTTAGCAGCCGGATCTCAGTGGTGGTGGTGGTGGTGCTCGAGTGCGGCCGCAAGCTTC
GTCATCATGCTGTCCATGCAGCACTGTGGCAGCGGCCAGCCGAGATCTGCCGAACATTTTTCCCTTGCAG
ACCTGTTACCAGGGTTGGTTCTCGAACATGGTTGGTATGGCCTAAGCCGAGCTGCCCTTCTGAATTGCTC
CCCCAGGCATACACATCTCCATTTGATGCCAAAGCAAGTGTGTGTTCAGCTCCAACTGCCACATCTTCTA
TGATTACTCCAGCCAGGACAGGGATTTGTTGCGGTCGATTGTGATTGCGAGCACGCCCCTCTGGCAAGCC
TATCAGGCGATCTTGACCAAAGGTATACACATGACCATCTTTGGTCAAAGCAACAGAAAACTGAGTTCCA
CAAGCAACCTTTTTTATTCCAATTCCACAAAGGACGTCAATTTTCTGAGGTGAAGATTTTGCAGTGGAAT
TTCCTAAGCCTAGTTTTCCATAGTCTCCATCTCCAAAAGCCCACACCATGGAACCATCTGCTGACACTGC
CAAAGTGTGGTTTAATCCACAGGCCACCTGTCCAATCTGATATCCCTCCAGTGCAGTCACTCTCTCTGGA
AGTTTTTTGTTAGAGGTATTTCCAAGACCCAGACGACCATAGTCACCATTCCCAAAGGTGAACAGTTTGC
CATCTGAAGTGACCACTGCTGAGTGCTTGAAGCCACAAGACATCTGCACCACTTCTTCTCCTTGTAAGGC
CTCGATCTGCCTGGGCCGCCGCTGCCTGTCGCTGTTCCCATGGCCAAGTTTACCATAGTCACCATCTCCC
CAGCTAAAGACCTCACCACTTTCAGTTAGGGCCATA
