[The description below was written by a language model from this plasmid's Addgene catalogue record.]
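Description:
YTC013-A06 is a bacterial expression plasmid built on the pET28-MHL backbone, a pET28-derived vector from a structural genomics programme, listed at 7325 bp without insert. It is selected with kanamycin and recorded as high copy. DH5alpha is listed as the propagation strain, which serves for cloning and plasmid maintenance rather than protein production. No feature table accompanies the record, so the origin of replication and other backbone elements are not itemised here.

The insert is a fragment of human HERC1 (also known as p532 or p619), a very large HECT-domain E3 ubiquitin ligase. The record notes that the construct was designed for structure determination and may not contain the full open reading frame. It corresponds to the protein crystallised for PDB entry 4O2W, so it should be treated as a domain-level construct. The exact residue boundaries and the domain covered are not stated in the fields provided. Expression is driven by a T7 promoter, which requires a host supplying T7 RNA polymerase, such as a DE3 lysogen. The T7 and T7 terminator sequencing primers indicate that the insert sits within the standard pET expression cassette. An N-terminal His tag is fused to the insert, allowing purification by immobilised metal affinity chromatography. The record does not say whether a protease cleavage site separates tag and protein.

The stated purpose is recombinant production of this HERC1 fragment in bacteria, chiefly for crystallography and related structural or biochemical work.
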