Addgene plasmid #58756: YTC013-A06
Purpose: bacterial expression of PDB 4O2W
Depositing lab: Cheryl Arrowsmith. Depositing organization: University of Toronto.
Backbone
  Vector backbone: pET28-MHL
  Backbone manufacturer: SGC
  Backbone size w/o insert (bp): 7325
  Vector type: Bacterial Expression
Growth in bacteria
  Bacterial resistance: Kanamycin, 50 μg/mL
  Growth temperature: 37°C
  Growth strain: DH5alpha
  Copy number: High Copy
Gene/Insert
  Gene/Insert name: PDB:4O2W (alt names: HERC1:YTC013-A06:C230408; AK226162/gi|126131098; HERC1)
  Species: H. sapiens (human)
  Mutation: Bacterial expression for structure determination; may not be full ORF, see comments
  Entrez Gene: HERC1 (a.k.a. MDFPMR, p532, p619)
  Promoter: T7
  Tag / fusion protein: His (N terminal on insert)
  Cloning method: Unknown
  Sequencing primers: 5′ T7; 3′ T7term
Terms and licenses: Academic/Nonprofit Terms; Industry Terms: Not Available to Industry
How to cite: YTC013-A06 was a gift from Cheryl Arrowsmith (Addgene plasmid # 58756 ; http://n2t.net/addgene:58756 ; RRID:Addgene_58756)
